Addgene plasmid #110747: Human USP30 (64-502, construct 13i, C77A, MG-31-28)
Purpose: Bacterial expression of human USP30 (construct 13i)
Depositing lab: David Komander. Depositing organization: MRC Laboratory of Molecular Biology. Publication: Mechanism and regulation of the Lys6-selective deubiquitinase USP30. Gersch M, Gladkova C, Schubert AF, Michel MA, Maslen S, Komander D. Nat Struct Mol Biol. 2017 Sep 25. doi: 10.1038/nsmb.3475. PubMed 28945249.
Backbone
  Vector backbone: pET28a
  Backbone manufacturer: Merck
  Vector type: Bacterial Expression
Growth in bacteria
  Bacterial resistance: Kanamycin, 50 μg/mL
  Growth temperature: 37°C
  Growth strain: DH5alpha
  Copy number: Low Copy
Gene/Insert
  Gene/Insert name: USP30
  Species: H. sapiens (human)
  Mutation: C77A, F348D, M350S, I353E + insertion deletion: 64-178; GSGS; 217-357; SNA; 432-502
  Entrez Gene: USP30
  Promoter: T7
  Tag / fusion protein: N-His6-GST-3C (N terminal on insert)
  Cloning method: Unknown
  Sequencing primers: 5′ AATACGACTCACTATAGGG; 3′ GGGTTATGCTAGTTATTGC
Resource information
  A portion of this plasmid was derived from a plasmid made by: USP30 gene obtained through gene synthesis
Terms and licenses: Academic/Nonprofit Terms; Industry Terms: Not Available to Industry
How to cite: Human USP30 (64-502, construct 13i, C77A, MG-31-28) was a gift from David Komander (Addgene plasmid # 110747 ; http://n2t.net/addgene:110747 ; RRID:Addgene_110747)
