[The description below was written by a language model from this plasmid's Addgene catalogue record and pLannotate feature annotations shown in this document.]
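Description:
Human USP30 (64-502, construct 13i, C77A, MG-31-28) is a pET28a-based bacterial expression plasmid of about 7.1 kb for producing an engineered fragment of the human deubiquitinase USP30 in E. coli. It is selected with kanamycin through the aph(3')-Ia KanR gene. Replication depends on a ColE1/pBR322-type origin accompanied by the bom region and the rop gene, consistent with its low-copy listing, and an f1 origin is also present. Short tetracycline-resistance fragments and a few minor tag-like hits in the annotation appear to be backbone remnants or partial matches rather than functional parts.

Expression is driven by a T7 promoter with an adjacent lac operator and the T7 gene 10 ribosome binding site. The plasmid-borne lacI keeps transcription repressed until IPTG induction in a host that supplies T7 RNA polymerase, and a T7 terminator closes the unit. The open reading frame encodes an N-terminal His6 tag, Schistosoma japonicum GST and, according to the catalogue record, a 3C protease cleavage site, followed by USP30. A His-tag-like sequence is annotated just downstream of the insert, probably the vector's C-terminal tag, but the record does not say whether it is translated.

The insert came from gene synthesis and spans residues 64-502 with two internal deletions: 64-178 is joined to 217-357 by a GSGS linker, which is joined to 432-502 by an SNA linker. It also carries the substitutions F348D, M350S and I353E, plus C77A. By general knowledge of USP enzymes, C77A likely replaces the catalytic cysteine, although the record does not state this. The tags allow affinity purification and subsequent tag removal. The associated publication concerns the mechanism and regulation of this Lys6-selective deubiquitinase, which suggests biochemical or structural use.
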