Features (pLannotate 1.2.2; 22 found; start..end, strand, type, name):
    209..227     +  promoter       T7 promoter: promoter for bacteriophage T7 RNA polymerase
    228..252     +  protein_bind   lac operator: The lac repressor binds to the lac operator to inhibit transcription in E. coli. This inhibition can be relieved by adding lactose or isopropyl-β-D-thiogalactopyranoside (IPTG). lac repressor encoded by lacI
    267..289     +  RBS            RBS: efficient ribosome binding site from bacteriophage T7 gene 10 (Olins and Rangwala, 1989)
    308..324     +  CDS            capTEV™ (fragment): composite tag for in vivo biotinylation, TEV protease cleavage, and 6xHis tagging
    365..382     +  CDS            7xHis (fragment): 6xHis affinity tag
    416..1070    +  CDS            GST (fragment): glutathione S-transferase from Schistosoma japonicum
   1076..2131    +  CDS            USP30 (fragment): UBP30_HUMAN - Experimental evidence at protein level: Swiss-Prot protein existence level 1. Deubiquitinating enzyme tethered to the mitochondrial outer membrane that acts as a key inhibitor of mitophagy by counteracting the action of parkin (PRKN): hydrolyzes ubiquitin attached by parkin on target proteins, such as RHOT1/MIRO1 and TOMM20, thereby blocking parkin's ability to drive mitophagy (PubMed:18287522, PubMed:24896179, PubMed:25527291, PubMed:25621951). Preferentially cleaves 'Lys-6'- and 'Lys-11'-linked polyubiquitin chains, 2 types of linkage that participate in mitophagic signaling (P
   2137..2154    +  CDS            9xHis (fragment): 9xHis affinity tag
   2164..2213    +  CDS            SET1 (fragment): solubility-enhancement tag derived from T7 phage gene 10B
   2221..2268    +  terminator     T7 terminator: transcription terminator for bacteriophage T7 RNA polymerase
   2305..2733    +  rep_origin     f1 ori (sequence partly withheld): f1 bacteriophage origin of replication; arrow indicates direction of (+) strand synthesis
   2786..2843    +  promoter       AmpR promoter (fragment): bla
   2852..3667    -  CDS            KanR: aminoglycoside phosphotransferase; aph(3')-Ia; confers resistance to kanamycin in bacteria or G418 (Geneticin®) in eukaryotes
   3789..4377    +  rep_origin     ori: high-copy-number ColE1/pMB1/pBR322/pUC origin of replication
   4563..4702    -  misc_feature   bom: basis of mobility region from pBR322
   4804..4995    -  CDS            rop: Rop protein, which maintains plasmids at low copy number; rop
   5012..5392    +  CDS            YPB1_ECOLX: Protein predicted: Swiss-Prot protein existence level 4. From Escherichia coli.
   5464..5755    -  CDS            TcR (fragment): tetracycline efflux protein; tet; confers resistance to tetracycline
   5770..5791    -  protein_bind   CAP binding site: CAP binding activates transcription in the presence of cAMP. E. coli catabolite activator protein
   5804..6886    -  CDS            lacI: lac repressor; lacI; The lac repressor binds to the lac operator to inhibit transcription in E. coli. This inhibition can be relieved by adding lactose or isopropyl-β-D-thiogalactopyranoside (IPTG).
   6887..6964    -  promoter       lacI promoter: lacI
   6972..187     -  CDS            TcR (fragment) (across the origin): tetracycline efflux protein; tet; confers resistance to tetracycline
>Addgene plasmid #110747 | Human USP30 (64-502, construct 13i, C77A, MG-31-28) | addgene full sequence | sequence record 218962 | Addgene NGS Result
CAAGGAGATGGCGCCCAACAGTCCCCCGGCCACGGGGCCTGCCACCATACCCACGCCGAAACAAGCGCTC
ATGAGCCCGAAGTGGCGAGCCCGATCTTCCCCATCGGTGATGTCGGCGATATAGGCGCCAGCAACCGCAC
CTGTGGCGCCGGTGATGCCGGCCACGATGCGTCCGGCGTAGAGGATCGAGATCTCGATCCCGCGAAATTA
ATACGACTCACTATAGGGGAATTGTGAGCGGATAACAATTCCCCTCTAGAAATAATTTTGTTTAACTTTA
AGAAGGAGATATACCATGGGCAGCAGCCATCATCATCATCATCACAGCAGCGGTCTGGAAGTTCTGTTTC
AGGGCCCGATGGCACATCACCATCACCATCACAGCAGCGGTCTGGAAGTTCTGTTTCAGGGCCCGATGTC
CCCTATACTAGGTTATTGGAAAATTAAGGGCCTTGTGCAACCCACTCGACTTCTTTTGGAATATCTTGAA
GAAAAATATGAAGAGCATTTGTATGAGCGCGATGAAGGTGATAAATGGCGAAACAAAAAGTTTGAATTGG
GTTTGGAGTTTCCCAATCTTCCTTATTATATTGATGGTGATGTTAAATTAACACAGTCTATGGCCATCAT
ACGTTATATAGCTGACAAGCACAACATGTTGGGTGGTTGTCCAAAAGAGCGTGCAGAGATTTCAATGCTT
GAAGGAGCGGTTTTGGATATTAGATACGGTGTTTCGAGAATTGCATATAGTAAAGACTTTGAAACTCTCA
AAGTTGATTTTCTTAGCAAGCTACCTGAAATGCTGAAAATGTTCGAAGATCGTTTATGTCATAAAACATA
TTTAAATGGTGATCATGTAACCCATCCTGACTTCATGTTGTATGACGCTCTTGATGTTGTTTTATACATG
GACCCAATGTGCCTGGATGCGTTCCCAAAATTAGTTTGTTTTAAAAAACGTATTGAAGCTATCCCACAAA
TTGATAAGTACTTGAAATCCAGCAAGTATATAGCATGGCCTTTGCAGGGCTGGCAAGCCACGTTTGGTGG
TGGCGACCATCCTCCAAAATCGGATCTGAGCAGCGGTCTGGAAGTTCTGTTTCAGGGCCCGAAAGGTCTG
GTTCCGGGTCTGGTTAATCTGGGTAATACCGCTTTTATGAATAGCCTGCTGCAGGGTCTGAGCGCATGTC
CGGCATTTATTCGTTGGCTGGAAGAATTCACCAGCCAGTATAGCCGTGATCAGAAAGAACCGCCTAGCCA
TCAGTATCTGAGCCTGACCCTGCTGCATCTGCTGAAAGCACTGAGCTGTCAAGAGGTTACCGATGATGAA
GTTCTGGATGCAAGCTGTCTGCTGGATGTTCTGCGTATGTATCGTTGGCAGATTAGCAGCTTTGAAGAAC
AGGATGCACATGAACTGTTTCATGTTATTACCAGCAGCCTGGAAGATGAACGTGATGGTTCCGGCTCTCA
TTGGAAAAGCCAGCATCCGTTTCATGGTCGTCTGACCAGTAATATGGTTTGTAAACATTGCGAACATCAG
AGTCCGGTTCGTTTTGATACCTTTGATAGCCTGAGCCTGTCAATTCCGGCAGCAACCTGGGGTCATCCGC
TGACCCTGGATCATTGTCTGCATCATTTCATTAGCAGCGAAAGCGTTCGTGATGTTGTTTGTGATAACTG
CACCAAAATTGAAGCAAAAGGCACCCTGAATGGTGAAAAAGTTGAACATCAGCGTACCACCTTTGTGAAA
CAGCTGAAACTGGGTAAACTGCCGCAGTGTCTGTGTATTCATCTGCAGCGTCTGTCTTGGAGCAGCCATG
GTACACCGCTGAAACGTCATGAACATGTGCAGTTTAATGAGGACCTGAGCATGGACGAGTATAAATACCA
CTCCAATGCGAGTACCTACCTGTTTCGTCTGATGGCAGTTGTTGTTCATCATGGTGATATGCATAGCGGT
CATTTTGTTACCTATCGTCGTAGCCCTCCGAGCGCACGTAATCCGCTGAGCACCAGTAATCAGTGGCTGT
GGGTTAGTGATGATACCGTTCGTAAAGCAAGCCTGCAAGAAGTTCTGAGCAGCAGCGCATATCTGCTGTT
TTACGAGCGTGTTTAAAGCTTTCTAGACCATTTAAACACCACCACCACCACCACTGAGATCCGGCTGCTA
ACAAAGCCCGAAAGGAAGCTGAGTTGGCTGCTGCCACCGCTGAGCAATAACTAGCATAACCCCTTGGGGC
CTCTAAACGGGTCTTGAGGGGTTTTTTGCTGAAAGGAGGAACTATATCCGGATTGGCGAATGGG
[124 nt withheld, positions 2305-2428]
C
[91 nt withheld, positions 2430-2520]
A
[49 nt withheld, positions 2522-2570]
CCTTTGACGTTGGAGTCCACGTTCTTT
[37 nt withheld, positions 2598-2634]
ACCCTATCTCGGTCTATTCTTTTGATTTATAAGGGATTTTGCCGATTTCGGCCTATTGGTTAAAAAATGA
GCTGATTTAACAAAAATTTAACGCGAATTTTAACAAAATATTAACGCTTACAATTTAGGTGGCACTTTTC
GGGGAAATGTGCGCGGAACCCCTATTTGTTTATTTTTCTAAATACATTCAAATATGTATCCGCTCATGAA
TTAATTCTTAGAAAAACTCATCGAGCATCAAATGAAACTGCAATTTATTCATATCAGGATTATCAATACC
ATATTTTTGAAAAAGCCGTTTCTGTAATGAAGGAGAAAACTCACCGAGGCAGTTCCATAGGATGGCAAGA
TCCTGGTATCGGTCTGCGATTCCGACTCGTCCAACATCAATACAACCTATTAATTTCCCCTCGTCAAAAA
TAAGGTTATCAAGTGAGAAATCACCATGAGTGACGACTGAATCCGGTGAGAATGGCAAAAGTTTATGCAT
TTCTTTCCAGACTTGTTCAACAGGCCAGCCATTACGCTCGTCATCAAAATCACTCGCATCAACCAAACCG
TTATTCATTCGTGATTGCGCCTGAGCGAGACGAAATACGCGATCGCTGTTAAAAGGACAATTACAAACAG
GAATCGAATGCAACCGGCGCAGGAACACTGCCAGCGCATCAACAATATTTTCACCTGAATCAGGATATTC
TTCTAATACCTGGAATGCTGTTTTCCCGGGGATCGCAGTGGTGAGTAACCATGCATCATCAGGAGTACGG
ATAAAATGCTTGATGGTCGGAAGAGGCATAAATTCCGTCAGCCAGTTTAGTCTGACCATCTCATCTGTAA
CATCATTGGCAACGCTACCTTTGCCATGTTTCAGAAACAACTCTGGCGCATCGGGCTTCCCATACAATCG
ATAGATTGTCGCACCTGATTGCCCGACATTATCGCGAGCCCATTTATACCCATATAAATCAGCATCCATG
TTGGAATTTAATCGCGGCCTAGAGCAAGACGTTTCCCGTTGAATATGGCTCATAACACCCCTTGTATTAC
TGTTTATGTAAGCAGACAGTTTTATTGTTCATGACCAAAATCCCTTAACGTGAGTTTTCGTTCCACTGAG
CGTCAGACCCCGTAGAAAAGATCAAAGGATCTTCTTGAGATCCTTTTTTTCTGCGCGTAATCTGCTGCTT
GCAAACAAAAAAACCACCGCTACCAGCGGTGGTTTGTTTGCCGGATCAAGAGCTACCAACTCTTTTTCCG
AAGGTAACTGGCTTCAGCAGAGCGCAGATACCAAATACTGTCCTTCTAGTGTAGCCGTAGTTAGGCCACC
ACTTCAAGAACTCTGTAGCACCGCCTACATACCTCGCTCTGCTAATCCTGTTACCAGTGGCTGCTGCCAG
TGGCGATAAGTCGTGTCTTACCGGGTTGGACTCAAGACGATAGTTACCGGATAAGGCGCAGCGGTCGGGC
TGAACGGGGGGTTCGTGCACACAGCCCAGCTTGGAGCGAACGACCTACACCGAACTGAGATACCTACAGC
GTGAGCTATGAGAAAGCGCCACGCTTCCCGAAGGGAGAAAGGCGGACAGGTATCCGGTAAGCGGCAGGGT
CGGAACAGGAGAGCGCACGAGGGAGCTTCCAGGGGGAAACGCCTGGTATCTTTATAGTCCTGTCGGGTTT
CGCCACCTCTGACTTGAGCGTCGATTTTTGTGATGCTCGTCAGGGGGGCGGAGCCTATGGAAAAACGCCA
GCAACGCGGCCTTTTTACGGTTCCTGGCCTTTTGCTGGCCTTTTGCTCACATGTTCTTTCCTGCGTTATC
CCCTGATTCTGTGGATAACCGTATTACCGCCTTTGAGTGAGCTGATACCGCTCGCCGCAGCCGAACGACC
GAGCGCAGCGAGTCAGTGAGCGAGGAAGCGGAAGAGCGCCTGATGCGGTATTTTCTCCTTACGCATCTGT
GCGGTATTTCACACCGCAATGGTGCACTCTCAGTACAATCTGCTCTGATGCCGCATAGTTAAGCCAGTAT
ACACTCCGCTATCGCTACGTGACTGGGTCATGGCTGCGCCCCGACACCCGCCAACACCCGCTGACGCGCC
CTGACGGGCTTGTCTGCTCCCGGCATCCGCTTACAGACAAGCTGTGACCGTCTCCGGGAGCTGCATGTGT
CAGAGGTTTTCACCGTCATCACCGAAACGCGCGAGGCAGCTGCGGTAAAGCTCATCAGCGTGGTCGTGAA
GCGATTCACAGATGTCTGCCTGTTCATCCGCGTCCAGCTCGTTGAGTTTCTCCAGAAGCGTTAATGTCTG
GCTTCTGATAAAGCGGGCCATGTTAAGGGCGGTTTTTTCCTGTTTGGTCACTGATGCCTCCGTGTAAGGG
GGATTTCTGTTCATGGGGGTAATGATACCGATGAAACGAGAGAGGATGCTCACGATACGGGTTACTGATG
ATGAACATGCCCGGTTACTGGAACGTTGTGAGGGTAAACAACTGGCGGTATGGATGCGGCGGGACCAGAG
AAAAATCACTCAGGGTCAATGCCAGCGCTTCGTTAATACAGATGTAGGTGTTCCACAGGGTAGCCAGCAG
CATCCTGCGATGCAGATCCGGAACATAATGGTGCAGGGCGCTGACTTCCGCGTTTCCAGACTTTACGAAA
CACGGAAACCGAAGACCATTCATGTTGTTGCTCAGGTCGCAGACGTTTTGCAGCAGCAGTCGCTTCACGT
TCGCTCGCGTATCGGTGATTCATTCTGCTAACCAGTAAGGCAACCCCGCCAGCCTAGCCGGGTCCTCAAC
GACAGGAGCACGATCATGCGCACCCGTGGGGCCGCCATGCCGGCGATAATGGCCTGCTTCTCGCCGAAAC
GTTTGGTGGCGGGACCAGTGACGAAGGCTTGAGCGAGGGCGTGCAAGATTCCGAATACCGCAAGCGACAG
GCCGATCATCGTCGCGCTCCAGCGAAAGCGGTCCTCGCCGAAAATGACCCAGAGCGCTGCCGGCACCTGT
CCTACGAGTTGCATGATAAAGAAGACAGTCATAAGTGCGGCGACGATAGTCATGCCCCGCGCCCACCGGA
AGGAGCTGACTGGGTTGAAGGCTCTCAAGGGCATCGGTCGAGATCCCGGTGCCTAATGAGTGAGCTAACT
TACATTAATTGCGTTGCGCTCACTGCCCGCTTTCCAGTCGGGAAACCTGTCGTGCCAGCTGCATTAATGA
ATCGGCCAACGCGCGGGGAGAGGCGGTTTGCGTATTGGGCGCCAGGGTGGTTTTTCTTTTCACCAGTGAG
ACGGGCAACAGCTGATTGCCCTTCACCGCCTGGCCCTGAGAGAGTTGCAGCAAGCGGTCCACGCTGGTTT
GCCCCAGCAGGCGAAAATCCTGTTTGATGGTGGTTAACGGCGGGATATAACATGAGCTGTCTTCGGTATC
GTCGTATCCCACTACCGAGATATCCGCACCAACGCGCAGCCCGGACTCGGTAATGGCGCGCATTGCGCCC
AGCGCCATCTGATCGTTGGCAACCAGCATCGCAGTGGGAACGATGCCCTCATTCAGCATTTGCATGGTTT
GTTGAAAACCGGACATGGCACTCCAGTCGCCTTCCCGTTCCGCTATCGGCTGAATTTGATTGCGAGTGAG
ATATTTATGCCAGCCAGCCAGACGCAGACGCGCCGAGACAGAACTTAATGGGCCCGCTAACAGCGCGATT
TGCTGGTGACCCAATGCGACCAGATGCTCCACGCCCAGTCGCGTACCGTCTTCATGGGAGAAAATAATAC
TGTTGATGGGTGTCTGGTCAGAGACATCAAGAAATAACGCCGGAACATTAGTGCAGGCAGCTTCCACAGC
AATGGCATCCTGGTCATCCAGCGGATAGTTAATGATCAGCCCACTGACGCGTTGCGCGAGAAGATTGTGC
ACCGCCGCTTTACAGGCTTCGACGCCGCTTCGTTCTACCATCGACACCACCACGCTGGCACCCAGTTGAT
CGGCGCGAGATTTAATCGCCGCGACAATTTGCGACGGCGCGTGCAGGGCCAGACTGGAGGTGGCAACGCC
AATCAGCAACGACTGTTTGCCCGCCAGTTGTTGTGCCACGCGGTTGGGAATGTAATTCAGCTCCGCCATC
GCCGCTTCCACTTTTTCCCGCGTTTTCGCAGAAACGTGGCTGGCCTGGTTCACCACGCGGGAAACGGTCT
GATAAGAGACACCGGCATACTCTGCGACATCGTATAACGTTACTGGTTTCACATTCACCACCCTGAATTG
ACTCTCTTCCGGGCGCTATCATGCCATACCGCGAAAGGTTTTGCGCCATTCGATGGTGTCCGGGATCTCG
ACGCTCTCCCTTATGCGACTCCTGCATTAGGAAGCAGCCCAGTAGTAGGTTGAGGCCGTTGAGCACCGCC
GCCGCAAGGAATGGTGCATG
