>Addgene plasmid #110747 | Human USP30 (64-502, construct 13i, C77A, MG-31-28) | depositor partial sequence | sequence record 208258 | insert
TGGCCTTTGCAGGGCTGGCAAGCCACGTTTGGTGGTGGCGACCATCCTCCAAAATCGGATCTGAGCAGCG
GTCTGGAAGTTCTGTTTCAGGGCCCGAAAGGTCTGGTTCCGGGTCTGGTTAATCTGGGTAATACCGCTTT
TATGAATAGCCTGCTGCAGGGTCTGAGCGCATGTCCGGCATTTATTCGTTGGCTGGAAGAATTCACCAGC
CAGTATAGCCGTGATCAGAAAGAACCGCCTAGCCATCAGTATCTGAGCCTGACCCTGCTGCATCTGCTGA
AAGCACTGAGCTGTCAAGAGGTTACCGATGATGAAGTTCTGGATGCAAGCTGTCTGCTGGATGTTCTGCG
TATGTATCGTTGGCAGATTAGCAGCTTTGAAGAACAGGATGCACATGAACTGTTTCATGTTATTACCAGC
AGCCTGGAAGATGAACGTGATGGTTCCGGCTCTCATTGGAAAAGCCAGCATCCGTTTCATGGTCGTCTGA
CCAGTAATATGGTTTGTAAACATTGCGAACATCAGAGTCCGGTTCGTTTTGATACCTTTGATAGCCTGAG
CCTGTCAATTCCGGCAGCAACCTGGGGTCATCCGCTGACCCTGGATCATTGTCTGCATCATTTCATTAGC
AGCGAAAGCGTTCGTGATGTTGTTTGTGATAACTGCACCAAAATTGAAGCAAAAGGCACCCTGAATGGTG
AAAAAGTTGAACATCAGCGTACCACCTTTGTGAAACAGCTGAAACTGGGTAAACTGCCGCAGTGTCTGTG
TATTCATCTGCAGCGTCTGTCTTGGAGCAGCCATGGTACACCGCTGAAACGTCATGAACATGTGCAGTTT
AATGAGGACCTGAGCATGGACGAGTATAAATACCACTCCAATGCGAGTACCTACCTGTTTCGTCTGATGG
CAGTTGTTGTTCATCATGGTGATATGCATAGCGGTCATTTTGTTACCTATCGTCGTAGCCCTCCGAGCGC
ACGTAATCCGCTGAGCACCAGTAATCAGTGGCTGTGGGTTAGTGATGATACCGTTCGTAAAGCAAGCCTG
CAAGAAGTTCTGAGCAGCAGCGCATATCTGCTGTTTTACGAGCGTGTTTAAAGCTTTCTAGACCATTTAA
ACACCACCACCACCACCACTGAGATCCGGCTGCT
